Addgene plasmid #195820: pENTR223-BRRF2
Purpose: Gateway Entry Clone of Epstein-Barr virus BRRF2
Depositing lab: Eric Johannsen. Depositing organization: Brigham and Women's Hospital. Publication: Epstein-Barr virus and virus human protein interaction maps. Calderwood MA, Venkatesan K, Xing L, Chase MR, Vazquez A, Holthaus AM, Ewence AE, Li N, Hirozane-Kishikawa T, Hill DE, Vidal M, Kieff E, Johannsen E. Proc Natl Acad Sci U S A. 2007 May 1;104(18):7606-11. doi: 10.1073/pnas.0702332104. Epub 2007 Apr 19. PubMed 17446270.
Backbone
  Vector backbone: pENTR223.1
  Backbone manufacturer: Invitrogen
  Backbone size w/o insert (bp): 2875
  Vector type: Gateway Entry Vector
Growth in bacteria
  Bacterial resistance: Spectinomycin, 50 μg/mL
  Growth temperature: 37°C
  Growth strain: DH5alpha
  Copy number: High Copy
Gene/Insert
  Gene/Insert name: BRRF2
  Species: Epstein-Barr virus
  Entrez Gene: BRRF2 (a.k.a. HHV4_BRRF2)
  Cloning method: Gateway Cloning
Terms and licenses: Academic/Nonprofit Terms; Industry Terms: Not Available to Industry
How to cite: pENTR223-BRRF2 was a gift from Eric Johannsen (Addgene plasmid # 195820 ; http://n2t.net/addgene:195820 ; RRID:Addgene_195820)
