[The description below was written by a language model from this plasmid's Addgene catalogue record and pLannotate feature annotations shown in this document.]
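Description:
pENTR223-BRRF2 is a Gateway entry clone carrying the Epstein-Barr virus BRRF2 open reading frame in the Invitrogen pENTR223.1 backbone. It is a small bacterial plasmid (about 4.4 kb in the sequenced record) maintained at high copy number in E. coli through a ColE1/pUC-type origin of replication. Selection is with spectinomycin, conferred by an aadA aminoglycoside adenylyltransferase gene (SmR) that also gives streptomycin resistance. A fragment of a class 1 integron Pc promoter and a short remnant of a gentamicin acetyltransferase gene lie just upstream of this marker. These, like the small lacI and lacZα fragments detected elsewhere, appear to be non-functional backbone remnants.

The insert is annotated as a roughly 1.6 kb coding sequence matching BRRF2 of the B95-8 strain. It is flanked by two attL recombination sites, which the automated annotation calls attL3 and attL2. These sites allow an LR Clonase reaction to transfer the ORF, in a defined orientation, into any compatible Gateway destination vector. The entry clone has no eukaryotic promoter, and no tags or reporters are annotated, so expression context and fusion partners come from the destination vector chosen. The rrnB T1 and T2 terminators upstream of the cassette insulate the insert from read-through transcription from the backbone. A T7 promoter sits just beyond the downstream att site, pointing back toward the insert on the strand opposite the coding sequence.

The associated publication maps interactions among Epstein-Barr virus proteins and between viral and human proteins, so this plasmid appears to belong to a viral ORF collection made for such screens. It serves as a shuttle source of BRRF2 for generating expression or interaction-assay constructs.
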