Features (pLannotate 1.2.2; 12 found; start..end, strand, type, name):
    121..213     +  CDS            lacI (fragment): lac repressor; lacI; The lac repressor binds to the lac operator to inhibit transcription in E. coli. This inhibition can be relieved by adding lactose or isopropyl-β-D-thiogalactopyranoside (IPTG).
    268..295     -  terminator     rrnB T2 terminator: transcription terminator T2 from the E. coli rrnB gene
    427..470     +  terminator     rrnB T1 terminator: Escherichia coli rrnB; transcription terminator T1 from the E. coli rrnB gene
    517..553     -  CDS            lacZα (fragment): LacZα fragment of β-galactosidase; lacZ fragment
    570..665     +  protein_bind   attL3: mutant version of attL; recombination site for the Gateway® LR reaction LR Clonase™
    668..2278    +  CDS            BRRF2_EBVB9: Protein inferred from homology: Swiss-Prot protein existence level 3. From Epstein-Barr virus (strain B95-8) (HHV-4) (Human herpesvirus 4).
   2278..2376    -  protein_bind   attL2: mutant version of attL; recombination site for the Gateway® LR reaction LR Clonase™
   2394..2412    -  promoter       T7 promoter: promoter for bacteriophage T7 RNA polymerase
   2602..2625    +  promoter       Pc promoter (fragment): intI1 (promoter lies within the coding sequence); class 1 integron promoter
   2801..2857    +  CDS            GmR (fragment): gentamycin acetyltransferase; aacC1; confers resistance to gentamycin
   2864..3655    +  CDS            SmR: aminoglycoside adenylyltransferase (Murphy, 1985); aadA; confers resistance to spectinomycin and streptomycin
   3748..4336    +  rep_origin     ori: high-copy-number ColE1/pMB1/pBR322/pUC origin of replication
>Addgene plasmid #195820 | pENTR223-BRRF2 | addgene full sequence | sequence record 384862 | Addgene NGS Result
CTTTCCTGCGTTATCCCCTGATTCTGTGGATAACCGTATTACCGCCTTTGAGTGAGCTGATACCGCTCGC
CGCAGCCGAACGACCGAGCGCAGCGAGTCAGTGAGCGAGGAAGCGGAAGAGCGCCCAATACGCAAACCGC
CTCTCCCCGCGCGTTGGCCGATTCATTAATGCAGCTGGCACGACAGGTTTCCCGACTGGAAAGCGGGCAG
TGAGCGCAACGCAATTAATACGCGTACCGCTAGCCAGGAAGAGTTTGTAGAAACGCAAAAAGGCCATCCG
TCAGGATGGCCTTCTGCTTAGTTTGATGCCTGGCAGTTTATGGCGGGCGTCCTGCCCGCCACCCTCCGGG
CCGTTGCTTCACAACGTTCAAATCCGCTCCCGGCGGATTTGTCCTACTCAGGAGAGCGTTCACCGACAAA
CAACAGATAAAACGAAAGGCCCAGTCTTCCGACTGAGCCTTTCGTTTTATTTGATGCCTGGCAGTTCCCT
ACTCTCGCGTTAACGCTAGCATGGATGTTTTCCCAGTCACGACGTTGTAAAACGACGGCCAGTCTTAAGC
TCGGGCCCCAAATAATGATTTTATTTTGACTGATAGTGACCTGTTCGTTGCAACAAATTGATGAGCAATG
CTTTTTTATAATGCCAACTTTGTACAAAAAAGTTGGCATGAGTGGGCAGCAGAGAGGCTCGGTTATTTTG
GTTCCTGAACATCTGGCTGGGGCATTAACTAAGCTTATGAGCGATTTTATCACAGGACAAGATGTCACTC
TTTCTGGAGGAAATATTGCAGTCAAAATTCGCGATGCTATAAACCAGACCCCCGGGGGTGGTGATGTAGC
TATACTTTCTTCCCTGTTTGCTTTATGGAATGCCCTCCCAACATCTGGTAGACAATCCTCCAGGGACGAT
TTAATCCCAGCCGCCGTGCAGGCCTTAACCACGGCCCACAACTTATGTCTGGGTGTTATTCCAGGTGAGA
CCTCACACAAGGACACACCCGAGTCATTGCTCCGGGCTATCGTGACGGGTCTCCAAAAATTGTGGGTGGA
TTCGTGCGGATGTCCAGAGTGCCTACAATGTCTTAAGGGATTGAAGGCAATTAAGCCCGGCCTTTATGAA
ATCCCTAGGATAATACCACACACTAAGCAGTGTAGTCCTGTCAATCTCCTGAACATGTTGGTCCACAAGC
TTGTGGCTTTACGTGGTCATGTGCAGCTTGCATACGACGCCCGTGTCCTGACGCCTGACTTTCACGAAAT
CCCTGACCTCGATGACTCCGATGCTGTTTTCGCACGCACCTTATTGGCAGCCTTATTTCACCTCAATATG
TTCTTTATTCTCAAAGATTACATAACACAAGACTCCATGAGCTTGAAGCAGGCCCTCAGTGGTCATTGGA
TGTCTGCCACGGGCAACCCCCTGCCTGCAGCACCGGAAACCCTGCGAGACTACTTGGAAGCTTTCCGAAA
TTCGGATAATCACTTTTATCTCCCGACGACAGGGCCTTTAAACACCTTCCAATTTCCCGAAGAGCTTCTG
GGGCGCGTTGTTGTTATTGATTCCTCTTTGTGTGCCGCCAGTCACGTTCAGGACGTTATCACCCATGGTG
TTGGGGCGGGTGTTCCTCGTCCTCGGTTTTCGGCCCTGCCTCCGGCCCCATCCCGCGAGCCCCAGCAGAC
ATGCTCTCAGTTAACGAGCAGAGGGAATGAAAGCTCACGGCGAAACTTGGGCCAGCCCGGGGGGACCTCC
CCTGCTGTTCCCCCAGTTTGCCCCATCGTTTCCCTGACGGCCTCAGGGGCCAAGCAAAACCGCGGGGGCA
TGGGATCCTTGCACTTAGCCAAGCCTGAGGAAACCTCCCCCGCCGTCTCCCCAGTATGCCCCATCGCTTC
CCCAGCGGCCTCCAGGTCCAAGCAGCACTGCGGGGTCACTGGATCCTCACAGGCCGCACCCAGCTTTTCT
TCCGTTGCCCCAGTAGCATCTCTGTCTGGTGACCTTGAAGAGGAAGAGGAGGGGTCCCGAGAATCCCCAT
CCCTACCGTCCAGCAAAAAGGGGGACGAGGAATTTGAGGCCTGGCTTGAGGCTCAGGACGCAAATCTTGA
GGATGTTCAGCGGGAGTTTTCCGGGCTGCGAGTAATTGGTGATGAGGACGAGGATGGTTCGGAGGATGGG
GAATTTTCAGACCTGGATCTGTCTGACAGCGACCATGAAGGGGATGAGGGTGGGGGGGCTGTTGGAGGGG
GCAGGAGTCTGCACTCCCTGTATTCACTGAGCGTCGTCCCAACTTTCTTGTACAAAGTTGGCATTATAAG
AAAGCATTGCTTATCAATTTGTTGCAACGAACAGGTCACTATCAGTCAAAATAAAATCATTATTTGCCAT
CCAGCTGATATCCCCTATAGTGAGTCGTATTACATGGTCATAGCTGTTTCCTGGCAGCTCTGGCCCGTGT
CTCAAAATCTCTGATGTTACATTGCACAAGATAAAAATATATCATCATGCCTCCTCTAGACCAGCCAGGA
CAGAAATGCCTCGACTTCGCTGCTACCCAAGGTTGCCGGGTGACGCACACCGTGGAAACGGATGAAGGCA
CGAACCCAGTGGACATAAGCCTGTTCGGTTCGTAAGCTGTAATGCAAGTAGCGTATGCGCTCACGCAACT
GGTCCAGAACCTTGACCGAACGCAGCGGTGGTAACGGCGCAGTGGCGGTTTTCATGGCTTGTTATGACTG
TTTTTTTGGGGTACAGTCTATGCCTCGGGCATCCAAGCAGCAAGCGCGTTACGCCGTGGGTCGATGTTTG
ATGTTATGGAGCAGCAACGATGTTACGCAGCAGGGCAGTCGCCCTAAAACAAAGTTAAACATTATGAGGG
AAGCGGTGATCGCCGAAGTATCGACTCAACTATCAGAGGTAGTTGGCGTCATCGAGCGCCATCTCGAACC
GACGTTGCTGGCCGTACATTTGTACGGCTCCGCAGTGGATGGCGGCCTGAAGCCACACAGTGATATTGAT
TTGCTGGTTACGGTGACCGTAAGGCTTGATGAAACAACGCGGCGAGCTTTGATCAACGACCTTTTGGAAA
CTTCGGCTTCCCCTGGAGAGAGCGAGATTCTCCGCGCTGTAGAAGTCACCATTGTTGTGCACGACGACAT
CATTCCGTGGCGTTATCCAGCTAAGCGCGAACTGCAATTTGGAGAATGGCAGCGCAATGACATTCTTGCA
GGTATCTTCGAGCCAGCCACGATCGACATTGATCTGGCTATCTTGCTGACAAAAGCAAGAGAACATAGCG
TTGCCTTGGTAGGTCCAGCGGCGGAGGAACTCTTTGATCCGGTTCCTGAACAGGATCTATTTGAGGCGCT
AAATGAAACCTTAACGCTATGGAACTCGCCGCCCGACTGGGCTGGCGATGAGCGAAATGTAGTGCTTACG
TTGTCCCGCATTTGGTACAGCGCAGTAACCGGCAAAATCGCGCCGAAGGATGTCGCTGCCGACTGGGCAA
TGGAGCGCCTGCCGGCCCAGTATCAGCCCGTCATACTTGAAGCTAGACAGGCTTATCTTGGACAAGAAGA
AGATCGCTTGGCCTCGCGCGCAGATCAGTTGGAAGAATTTGTCCACTACGTGAAAGGCGAGATCACCAAG
GTAGTCGGCAAATAACCCTCGAGCCACCCATGACCAAAATCCCTTAACGTGAGTTACGCGTCGTTCCACT
GAGCGTCAGACCCCGTAGAAAAGATCAAAGGATCTTCTTGAGATCCTTTTTTTCTGCGCGTAATCTGCTG
CTTGCAAACAAAAAAACCACCGCTACCAGCGGTGGTTTGTTTGCCGGATCAAGAGCTACCAACTCTTTTT
CCGAAGGTAACTGGCTTCAGCAGAGCGCAGATACCAAATACTGTTCTTCTAGTGTAGCCGTAGTTAGGCC
ACCACTTCAAGAACTCTGTAGCACCGCCTACATACCTCGCTCTGCTAATCCTGTTACCAGTGGCTGCTGC
CAGTGGCGATAAGTCGTGTCTTACCGGGTTGGACTCAAGACGATAGTTACCGGATAAGGCGCAGCGGTCG
GGCTGAACGGGGGGTTCGTGCACACAGCCCAGCTTGGAGCGAACGACCTACACCGAACTGAGATACCTAC
AGCGTGAGCTATGAGAAAGCGCCACGCTTCCCGAAGGGAGAAAGGCGGACAGGTATCCGGTAAGCGGCAG
GGTCGGAACAGGAGAGCGCACGAGGGAGCTTCCAGGGGGAAACGCCTGGTATCTTTATAGTCCTGTCGGG
TTTCGCCACCTCTGACTTGAGCGTCGATTTTTGTGATGCTCGTCAGGGGGGCGGAGCCTATGGAAAAACG
CCAGCAACGCGGCCTTTTTACGGTTCCTGGCCTTTTGCTGGCCTTTTGCTCACATGTT
